>Addgene plasmid #205338 | pBad33_ISCysp13_reRNA | addgene full sequence | sequence record 411018 | Addgene NGS Result
TGACAGCTTATCATCGATCTGACAGCTAGCTCAGTCCTAGGTATAATGCTAGCCCCGGGAAAAGATCTAA
AGAGGAGAAAGAATTCATGGCTACTAAAAGAATCACGTTTAGACTTTACCCAAATAAAGAACAAAATGAG
AAACTTCATTATTGGAGACGTTTACACAAAGATTTATACAATGCTTGTGTAGTTAATCGAAAAACTCAAT
ACAAAAAGTTTGGTAAATCCATTAATTACTTTGACCAACAAAACTCATTACCTGAGTTTAAAAAAGATTG
GCCAGAATACAAAGACCTTGGTAGCCATGCCCTTCAAGCAACTGTAAAACGGGTTGATTTTGCTTTCCAA
CGTTTTTTCAAGATTAAATCAGGTTATCCGAAACTAAAGTCTTCAAGAAGATATAAAGGGTGGACTTATC
CTGATAAAGCTGGTTGGAAAATAGACAGTAATGGACATCATGGAAAGTTGACACTTTCTAATTTTGGAAC
AATAAAGATGAGGGGTAAAGCAAGAGATTGGGGAACACCAAATACTTGCACTATCATCTTTAAACAAGGA
AAATGGTACGCTTCTGTTACTGTTAGTTGTGATCCAAAACGAGAAACAGGTAAAGAGGCTTGTGGTATCG
ATTTTGGGACTCATCATGCACTTGCTTTTGACGATGGCACTGTTATTGATAATCCTAGATTTCTCAAACA
ATCACAGGATAAAATCAACAAAACAGCAAAGAAATCTAGAAAGAAACGTGCAGGAAAAAAGGGAGTAAAA
GGGTCTAGAAGATGGAAAAAAGCTGTTAGAAAAATCGGTAAGATTCAATCTTTAGTTGGTCGTCAAAGAC
AAAACTGGCATCATCAAGTTTCCACACAAATAGTTAGCTGTAATAGCTTGGTGGCAACTGAGAAATTAAA
CCTAAAAGGAATGACCAAAAAAGCTAAAAGAGGTAGCAAAAGAAAACGTCAAAAGACTGGATTAAATCGG
TCAATTCTTGACGTTGGAATTGGTAACTTAAAATCATTAATAAAAAGCAAAGTTACCGAAGCAGGTGGGT
TTTACATTGAGGTTCCTACTCGAAAAGTTAAGCCATCTCAGACTTGTCCTAATTGTGGTCATCAAAAGAA
AAAGACATTAGCAGAACGCCAGCACAACTGCGAAAAGTGCCTTTATAGTTGCGACAGAGATGTTGCATCA
GCCCAGGTGTGTTTAAACTGGGCAAGGGGGCAGGAACTGTCCTCTTTAGACGTAGAGTCGCCTAGCTCTA
CTTTATGCGGAAGCATGAGGCAACTAGGGGCGAAAAAGCACAACAATGCAAAGAAGCGTCAGAAACATCT
AGCTCAACAAAGTGGCTGAGAGATCTTTGACAGCTAGCTCAGTCCTAGGTATAATAGCCTTTATAGTTGC
GACAGAGATGTTGCATCAGCCCAGGTGTGTTTAAACTGGGCAAGGGGGCAGGAACTGTCCTCTTTAGACG
TAGAGTCGCCTAGCTCTACTTTATGCGGAAGCATGAGGCAACTAGGGGCGAAAAAGCACAACAATGCAAA
GAAGCGTCAGAAACATCTAGCTCAACAAAGTGGCTAGATGTAGTTCATGCTCGGAGATCATCATTGCGTT
TTTTAAGCTTGGCTGTTTTGGCGGATGAGAGAAGATTTTCAGCCTGATACAGATTAAATCAGAACGCAGA
AGCGGTCTGATAAAACAGAATTTGCCTGGCGGCAGTAGCGCGGTGGTCCCACCTGACCCCATGCCGAACT
CAGAAGTGAAACGCCGTAGCGCCGATGGTAGTGTGGGGTCTCCCCATGCGAGAGTAGGGAACTGCCAGGC
ATCAAATAAAACGAAAGGCTCAGTCGAAAGACTGGGCCTTTCGTTTTATCTGTTGTTTGTCGGTGAACGC
TCTCCTGAGTAGGACAAATCCGCCGGGAGCGGATTTGAACGTTGCGAAGCAACGGCCCGGAGGGTGGCGG
GCAGGACGCCCGCCATAAACTGCCAGGCATCAAATTAAGCAGAAGGCCATCCTGACGGATGGCCTTTTTG
CGTTTCTACAAACTCTTTTGTTTATTTTTCTAAATACATTCAAATATGTATCCGCTCATGAGACAATAAC
CCTGATAAATGCTTCAATAATATTGAAAAAGGAAGAGTATGAGTATTCAACATTTCCGTGTCGCCCTTAT
TCCCTTTTTTGCGGCATTTTGCCTTCCTGTTTTTGCTCACCCAGAAACGCTGGTGAAAGTAAAAGATGCT
GAAGATCAGTTGGGTGCAGCAAACTATTAACTGGCGAACTACTTACTCTAGCTTCCCGGCAACAATTAAT
AGACTGGATGGAGGCGGATAAAGTTGCAGGACCACTTCTGCGCTCGGCCCTTCCGGCTGGCTGGTTTATT
GCTGATAAATCTGGAGCCGGTGAGCGTGGGTCTCGCGGTATCATTGCAGCACTGGGGCCAGATGGTAAGC
CCTCCCGTATCGTAGTTATCTACACGACGGGGAGTCAGGCAACTATGGATGAACGAAATAGACAGATCGC
TGAGATAGGTGCCTCACTGATTAAGCATTGGTAACTGTCAGACCAAGTTTACTCATATATACTTTAGATT
GATT
[125 nt withheld, positions 2595-2719]
C
[141 nt withheld, positions 2721-2861]
CCTTTGACGTTGGAGTCCACGTTCTTT
[37 nt withheld, positions 2889-2925]
ACCCTATCTCGGGCTATTCTTTTGATTTATAAGGGATTTTGCCGATTTCGGCCTATTGGTTAAAAAATGA
GCTGATTTAACAAAAATTTAACGCGAATTTTAACAAAATATTAACGTTTACAATTTAAAAGGATCTAGGT
GAAGATCCTTTTTGATAATCTCATGACCAAAATCCCTTAACGTGAGTTTTCGTTCCACTGAGCGTCAGAC
CCCGTAGAAAAGATCAAAGGATCTTCTTGAGATCCTTTTTTTCTGCGCGTAATCTGCTGCTTGCAAACAA
AAAAACCACCGCTACCAGCGGTGGTTTGTTTGCCGGATCAAGAGCTACCAACTCTTTTTCCGAAGGTAAC
TGGCTTCAGCAGAGCGCAGATACCAAATACTGTCCTTCTAGTGTAGCCGTAGTTAGGCCACCACTTCAAG
AACTCTGTAGCACCGCCTACATACCTCGCTCTGCTAATCCTGTTACCAGTCAGGCATTTGAGAAGCACAC
GGTCACACTGCTTCCGGTAGTCAATAAACCGGTAAACCAGCAATAGACATAAGCGGCTATTTAACGACCC
TGCCCTGAACCGACGACCGGGTCGAATTTGCTTTCGAATTTCTGCCATTCATCCGCTTATTATCACTTAT
TCAGGCGTAGCAACCAGGCGTTTAAGGGCACCAATAACTGCCTTAAAAAAATTACGCCCCGCCCTGCCAC
TCATCGCAGTACTGTTGTAATTCATTAAGCATTCTGCCGACATGGAAGCCATCACAAACGGCATGATGAA
CCTGAATCGCCAGCGGCATCAGCACCTTGTCGCCTTGCGTATAATATTTGCCCATGGTGAAAACGGGGGC
GAAGAAGTTGTCCATATTGGCCACGTTTAAATCAAAACTGGTGAAACTCACCCAGGGATTGGCTGAGACG
AAAAACATATTCTCAATAAACCCTTTAGGGAAATAGGCCAGGTTTTCACCGTAACACGCCACATCTTGCG
AATATATGTGTAGAAACTGCCGGAAATCGTCGTGGTATTCACTCCAGAGCGATGAAAACGTTTCAGTTTG
CTCATGGAAAACGGTGTAACAAGGGTGAACACTATCCCATATCACCAGCTCACCGTCTTTCATTGCCATA
CGGAACTCCGGATGAGCATTCATCAGGCGGGCAAGAATGTGAATAAAGGCCGGATAAAACTTGTGCTTAT
TTTTCTTTACGGTCTTTAAAAAGGCCGTAATATCCAGCTGAACGGTCTGGTTATAGGTACATTGAGCAAC
TGACTGAAATGCCTCAAAATGTTCTTTACGATGCCATTGGGATATATCAACGGTGGTATATCCAGTGATT
TTTTTCTCCATTTTAGCTTCCTTAGCTCCTGAAAATCTCGATAACTCAAAAAATACGCCCGGTAGTGATC
TTATTTCATTATGGTGAAAGTTGGAACCTCTTACGTGCCGATCAACGTCTCATTTTCGCCAAAAGTTGGC
CCAGGGCTTCCCGGTATCAACAGGGACACCAGGATTTATTTATTCTGCGAAGTGATCTTCCGTCACAGGT
ATTTATTCGGCGCAAAGTGCGTCGGGTGATGCTGCCAACTTACTGATTTAGTGTATGATGGTGTTTTTGA
GGTGCTCCAGTGGCTTCTGTTTCTATCAGCTGTCCCTCCTGTTCAGCTACTGACGGGGTGGTGCGTAACG
GCAAAAGCACCGCCGGACATCAGCGCTAGCGGAGTGTATACTGGCTTACTATGTTGGCACTGATGAGGGT
GTCAGTGAAGTGCTTCATGTGGCAGGAGAAAAAAGGCTGCACCGGTGCGTCAGCAGAATATGTGATACAG
GATATATTCCGCTTCCTCGCTCACTGACTCGCTACGCTCGGTCGTTCGACTGCGGCGAGCGGAAATGGCT
TACGAACGGGGCGGAGATTTCCTGGAAGATGCCAGGAAGATACTTAACAGGGAAGTGAGAGGGCCGCGGC
AAAGCCGTTTTTCCATAGGCTCCGCCCCCCTGACAAGCATCACGAAATCTGACGCTCAAATCAGTGGTGG
CGAAACCCGACAGGACTATAAAGATACCAGGCGTTTCCCCCTGGCGGCTCCCTCGTGCGCTCTCCTGTTC
CTGCCTTTCGGTTTACCGGTGTCATTCCGCTGTTATGGCCGCGTTTGTCTCATTCCACGCCTGACACTCA
GTTCCGGGTAGGCAGTTCGCTCCAAGCTGGACTGTATGCACGAACCCCCCGTTCAGTCCGACCGCTGCGC
CTTATCCGGTAACTATCGTCTTGAGTCCAACCCGGAAAGACATGCAAAAGCACCACTGGCAGCAGCCACT
GGTAATTGATTTAGAGGAGTTAGTCTTGAAGTCATGCGCCGGTTAAGGCTAAACTGAAAGGACAAGTTTT
GGTGACTGCGCTCCTCCAAGCCAGTTACCTCGGTTCAAAGAGTTGGTAGCTCAGAGAACCTTCGAAAAAC
CGCCCTGCAAGGCGGTTTTTTCGTTTTCAGAGCAAGAGATTACGCGCAGACCAAAACGATCTCAAGAAGA
TCATCTTATTAATCAGATAAAATATTTCTAGGCTCATGAGCCCGAAGTGGCGAGCCCGATCTTCCCCATC
GGTGATGTCGGCGATATAGGCGCCAGCAACCGCACCTGTGGCGCCGGTGATGCCGGCCACGATGCGTCCG
GCGTAGAGGATCTGCTCATGTT
Features (pLannotate 1.2.2; 17 found; start..end, strand, type, name):
     20..53      +  promoter       J23119 promoter: bacterial promoter (Registry of Standard Biological Parts BBa J23119)
   1357..1386    +  promoter       J23119(SpeI) promoter (fragment): bacterial promoter (Registry of Standard Biological Parts BBa J23119) modified to end with an SpeI site
   1704..1819    +  ncRNA          5S rRNA: Accession: RF00001 - 5S ribosomal RNA
   1823..1909    +  terminator     rrnB T1 terminator: Escherichia coli rrnB; transcription terminator T1 from the E. coli rrnB gene
   2001..2028    +  terminator     rrnB T2 terminator: transcription terminator T2 from the E. coli rrnB gene
   2047..2138    +  promoter       AmpR promoter: bla
   2139..2258    +  CDS            AmpR (fragment): β-lactamase; bla; confers resistance to ampicillin, carbenicillin, and related antibiotics
   2259..2553    +  CDS            bla(M) (fragment): β-lactamase lacking the signal sequence; bla(M); allows cytosolic expression of β-lactamase
   2596..2976    +  rep_origin     M13 ori (sequence partly withheld): M13 bacteriophage origin of replication; arrow indicates direction of (+) strand synthesis
   3162..3395    +  rep_origin     ori (fragment): high-copy-number ColE1/pMB1/pBR322/pUC origin of replication
   3610..4266    -  CDS            cat: CAT_ECOLX - Experimental evidence at protein level: Swiss-Prot protein existence level 1. This enzyme is an effector of chloramphenicol resistance in bacteria. From Escherichia coli. This protein is used as a marker in many commonly used cloning vectors, such as pACYC184.
   4267..4369    -  promoter       cat promoter: promoter of the E. coli cat gene encoding chloramphenicol acetyltransferase
   4490..4633    +  mobile_element IS1 (fragment): prokaryotic transposable element IS1
   4752..4807    -  rep_origin     RSF ori (fragment): Plasmids containing the RSF 1030 origin of replication can be propagated in E. coli cells that contain additional plasmids with compatible origins.
   4895..5440    -  rep_origin     p15A ori: Plasmids containing the medium-copy-number p15A origin of replication can be propagated in E. coli cells that contain a second plasmid with the ColE1 origin.
   5477..5597    -  CDS            TcR (fragment): tetracycline efflux protein; tet; confers resistance to tetracycline
   5607..18      +  promoter       tet promoter (fragment) (across the origin): E. coli promoter for tetracycline efflux protein gene
