[The description below was written by a language model from this plasmid's Addgene catalogue record and pLannotate feature annotations shown in this document.]
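Description:
pBad33_ISCysp13_reRNA is a 5.6 kb bacterial expression plasmid built on a pBAD33-type backbone and designed to co-express the TnpB nuclease from the ISCysp13 insertion sequence together with its guide RNA (reRNA, the right-end-element RNA that directs TnpB to its DNA target). It is maintained in E. coli through a p15A origin of replication, in line with the low-copy designation in the record, and is selected with chloramphenicol via a cat gene driven by its native promoter. The p15A origin is compatible with ColE1-type plasmids, so the construct can coexist with a second plasmid in the same cell. The remaining backbone annotations are remnants typical of pACYC184/pBAD33 lineage: truncated β-lactamase fragments behind an AmpR promoter, an M13 phage origin, partial ColE1 and RSF origin matches, an IS1 fragment, and pieces of the tetracycline resistance gene and its promoter. None of these appears to be an intact functional marker.

Despite the pBAD name, no araC gene or araBAD promoter is annotated. Instead, two copies of the strong constitutive synthetic promoter J23119 are detected. The first lies at the start of the record, ahead of an unannotated stretch of about 1.3 kb that is the likely location of the TnpB coding sequence. The second sits upstream of a shorter unannotated region, presumably encoding the reRNA, which is followed by a 5S rRNA segment and the rrnB T1 and T2 terminators. The annotation tool did not label either TnpB or the reRNA, so these assignments are inferred from position. The record does not state the guide target sequence or any tags. The plasmid belongs to a study characterizing TnpB nucleases as miniature genome editors.
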