Addgene plasmid #205338: pBad33_ISCysp13_reRNA
Purpose: Bacterial expression of ISCysp13 TnpB and its reRNA
Depositing lab: Haoyi Wang. Depositing organization: Institute of Zoology, Chinese Academy of Sciences. Publication: Evolutionary mining and functional characterization of TnpB nucleases identify efficient miniature genome editors. Xiang G, Li Y, Sun J, Huo Y, Cao S, Cao Y, Guo Y, Yang L, Cai Y, Zhang YE, Wang H. Nat Biotechnol. 2023 Jun 29. doi: 10.1038/s41587-023-01857-x. PubMed 37386294.
Backbone
  Vector backbone: pBAD
  Vector type: Bacterial Expression
Growth in bacteria
  Bacterial resistance: Chloramphenicol, 25 μg/mL
  Growth temperature: 37°C
  Growth strain: DH5alpha
  Copy number: Low Copy
Gene/Insert
  Gene/Insert name: ISCysp13 TnpB
  Species: Other
  Cloning method: Unknown
Terms and licenses: Academic/Nonprofit Terms; Industry Terms: Not Available to Industry
How to cite: pBad33_ISCysp13_reRNA was a gift from Haoyi Wang (Addgene plasmid # 205338 ; http://n2t.net/addgene:205338 ; RRID:Addgene_205338)
